>Addgene plasmid #19191 | pBS ABI3BP | addgene partial sequence | sequence record 24989 | T3 5'-GCAATTAACCCTCACTAAAGG-3'
ACTGGNCTCNCGCGGTGGCGGCCGCTCTAGAACTAGTGGATCCCCCGGGCTGCAGGAATTCGGCACGAGG
GCTAAACCAGCTGGACCAACAATGCCTGTGAAGACAGGAGTGTCGTATAAGACACCAACAGCTTTTGCAA
CTCCAGAGTATTATGTTGATGCAACTGTCTTCAGTTCAAGCCCTACGTCAGAAACAGATTCTTCAGGCAA
ACCAAGGTACCTAGCACCCCATGTCAAGTATATGAAGAAAGATGATGATGTGCCATGCTCTATCACAAGC
TCTCTTGAACACTTCCCTCAAGAAGAGGCTGGCATCAAAGAAGAACCTACTCGTCCTCCACAAAATCCTC
CAACCAACCTCACAGTCGTGACTGTCGAGGGCTGTCCAACATTCGTCATATTGGACTGGGAAAAACCAGA
CAATGATACTGTTACTGAGTATGAAGTTGTGTCAACTGAAAATGGAGCAACTGATGGTGAAAAGGAGAAG
TCGATTATCACTACAAATCAAACCCATTCTACTGTGGAAAACCTAAAACCTGACACAAGTTATGAATTCC
ATGTGAAACCTAGAAACCCCCTTGGTGAAGGTCCAAGTAGCAATGGTTGTGGCTTTCAGTACTGAATCAG
CGGACCCAAGAGTGAGCGAGCCTATTTCAATGGGAAAGGATGCTATCTGGACTGAGATNCTCCNATTCAA
TTCTGACACATACTCAGAATGCAAAGGGAAAACAATATNTNGAAAAGGGACCTGGGTATAAGAAGTTTGT
AGGTGTGCAGCTGTGTAATTCTTTAAGA
