[The description below was written by a language model from this plasmid's Addgene catalogue record.]
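Description:
pBS ABI3BP is a pBluescript-based cloning plasmid (Stratagene backbone of about 3 kb) carrying a chicken (Gallus gallus) cDNA fragment of ABI3BP, the ABI gene family member 3 (NESH) binding protein, also called NeshBP. It is maintained in E. coli as a high-copy plasmid under ampicillin selection. Although catalogued as a bacterial expression vector, the record gives no indication that it is intended for protein production. The insert corresponds to an EST-type GenBank entry, but its length and the portion of the transcript it covers are not stated. No feature table is provided, so backbone elements can only be inferred from the general pBluescript design.

The fragment was cloned by restriction digestion between XhoI at the 5′ end and EcoRI at the 3′ end, and it is not recorded whether these sites remain intact. The insert is flanked by the T3 and T7 primer sites used for sequencing. In pBluescript these correspond to opposing phage RNA polymerase promoters, which allow in vitro transcription of either strand to make sense or antisense RNA.

This arrangement fits the depositor's description of the clone as a probe, evidently for in situ hybridization, from a study mapping molecular subdomains of the perichondrium and periosteum around developing skeletal elements. According to the depositor's comment, this probe gave no staining in the perichondrium or periosteum themselves. It did label the connective tissues surrounding the skeletal element and the fissure. The plasmid is therefore useful as a template for riboprobes detecting ABI3BP expression in chick embryonic tissue.
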