Addgene plasmid #19191: pBS ABI3BP
Depositing lab: Cliff Tabin. Depositing organization: Harvard Medical School. Publication: Identification of unique molecular subdomains in the perichondrium and periosteum and their role in regulating gene expression in the underlying chondrocytes. Bandyopadhyay A, Kubilus JK, Crochiere ML, Linsenmayer TF, Tabin CJ. Dev Biol. 2008 Sep 1;321(1):162-74. doi: 10.1016/j.ydbio.2008.06.012. Epub 2008 Jun 16. PubMed 18602913.
Backbone
  Vector backbone: pBluescript
  Backbone manufacturer: Stratagene
  Backbone size w/o insert (bp): 3000
  Vector type: Bacterial Expression
Growth in bacteria
  Bacterial resistance: Ampicillin, 100 μg/mL
  Growth temperature: 37°C
  Growth strain: DH5alpha
  Copy number: High Copy
Gene/Insert
  Gene/Insert name: ABI3BP (alt names: ABI gene family member 3 (NESH) binding; NeshBP)
  Species: G. gallus (chicken)
  GenBank ID: FG356178
  Entrez Gene: ABI3BP
  Cloning method: Restriction Enzyme; 5′ cloning site XhoI (unknown if destroyed); 3′ cloning site EcoRI (unknown if destroyed)
  Sequencing primers: 5′ T3; 3′ T7
Terms and licenses: Academic/Nonprofit Terms; Industry Terms: Not Available to Industry
Depositor comments: Probe 1_24, no staining in PC or PO but staining in connective tissues around the element and in the fissure.
How to cite: pBS ABI3BP was a gift from Cliff Tabin (Addgene plasmid # 19191 ; http://n2t.net/addgene:19191 ; RRID:Addgene_19191)
